Addgene plasmid #236651: pAAVLINKv1-pCALM1-Cre-3' DIP2A
Purpose: 3' AAVLINK plasmid for KDIP2A expression
Depositing lab: Zhonghua Lu. Depositing organization: Shenzhen Institute of Advanced Technology (SIAT), Chinese Academy of Sciences. Publication: AAVLINK: A potent DNA-recombination method for large cargo delivery in gene therapy. Lin J, Lin Y, Liu N, Cao W, Zhang J, Wen S, Zhang Y, Liao W, Hong Z, Lin Y, Liu Q, Liu H, Li Q, Chen B, Li M, Luo Z, Yang L, Yang Y, Zheng SH, Wang Y, Chu H, Hu Y, Qin Y, Luo BX, Tian S, Chen Y, Yan T, Yang L, Wang H, Liu T, Jiang Y, Lu Z. Cell. 2026 Feb 5;189(3):969-986.e17. doi: 10.1016/j.cell.2025.12.039. Epub 2026 Jan 27. PubMed 41605211.
Backbone
  Vector backbone: pAAV-hSyn-EGFP
  Backbone manufacturer: Addgene
  Vector type: AAV, Cre/Lox
Growth in bacteria
  Bacterial resistance: Ampicillin, 100 μg/mL
  Growth temperature: 37°C
  Growth strain: NEB Stable
  Copy number: High Copy
Gene/Insert
  Gene/Insert name: DIP2A
  Species: H. sapiens (human)
  Entrez Gene: DIP2A (a.k.a. C21orf106, DIP2)
  Promoter: pCALM1
  Tag / fusion protein: FLAG (C terminal on insert)
  Cloning method: Restriction Enzyme; 5′ cloning site unknown (unknown if destroyed); 3′ cloning site unknown (unknown if destroyed)
  Sequencing primers: 5′ n/a
Terms and licenses: Academic/Nonprofit Terms; Industry Terms: Not Available to Industry
Depositor comments: See publication for corresponding AAV Link vectors.
How to cite: pAAVLINKv1-pCALM1-Cre-3' DIP2A was a gift from Zhonghua Lu (Addgene plasmid # 236651 ; http://n2t.net/addgene:236651 ; RRID:Addgene_236651)
