[The description below was written by a language model from this plasmid's Addgene catalogue record and pLannotate feature annotations shown in this document.]
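Description:
pAAVLINKv1-pCALM1-Cre-3' DIP2A is an AAV transfer plasmid built on the pAAV-hSyn-EGFP backbone. It serves as the 3' half of a two-vector AAVLINK set intended to deliver DIP2A, a coding sequence too large for a single AAV genome. It is propagated in E. coli through a high-copy ColE1/pUC-type origin with ampicillin selection (AmpR with its bla promoter), and it also carries an f1 origin. AAV2 inverted terminal repeats flank the payload and allow it to be packaged into recombinant AAV. One ITR is annotated in full, while the other is detected only as short fragments.

Reading from the upstream ITR, the cassette contains a Cre recombinase open reading frame. This is followed by a fragment of a chimeric β-globin/immunoglobulin intron, a partial match to a lox2272 site, and a roughly 2 kb C-terminal portion of the DIP2A coding sequence fused to a 3xFLAG tag. The cassette ends with WPRE fragments, which enhance transcript expression, and SV40 polyadenylation signal fragments. The catalogue names pCALM1 as the promoter. The annotation tool did not label it, but it presumably occupies the unannotated stretch between the ITR and Cre.

The layout suggests that Cre expressed from this vector recombines the lox2272 site with a matching site on a partner 5' vector. That would join the two genomes so the intronic sequence around the lox junction is spliced out and a full-length FLAG-tagged transcript results, although the record itself does not spell out this mechanism. The catalogue lists the insert as human, whereas the automated annotation matched the mouse Dip2a protein, probably because of homology. The companion vectors are not described in this record.
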