Features (pLannotate 1.2.2; 19 found; start..end, strand, type, name):
   1964..2029    +  CDS            3xFLAG: three tandem FLAG® epitope tags, followed by an enterokinase cleavage site
   2041..2198    +  misc_feature   WPRE (fragment): woodchuck hepatitis virus posttranscriptional regulatory element
   2204..2288    +  misc_feature   WPRE (fragment): woodchuck hepatitis virus posttranscriptional regulatory element
   2287..2330    -  polyA_signal   SV40 poly(A) signal (fragment): SV40 polyadenylation signal
   2334..2401    -  polyA_signal   SV40 poly(A) signal (fragment): SV40 polyadenylation signal
   2507..2647    +  repeat_region  AAV2 ITR: inverted terminal repeat of adeno-associated virus serotype 2 inverted
   2652..2703    -  misc_feature   bom (fragment): basis of mobility region from pBR322
   2722..3177    +  rep_origin     f1 ori (sequence partly withheld): f1 bacteriophage origin of replication; arrow indicates direction of (+) strand synthesis
   3178..3227    -  misc_feature   bom (fragment): basis of mobility region from pBR322
   3329..3364    -  CDS            rop (fragment): Rop protein, which maintains plasmids at low copy number; rop
   3459..3563    +  promoter       AmpR promoter: bla
   3564..4424    +  CDS            AmpR: β-lactamase; bla; confers resistance to ampicillin, carbenicillin, and related antibiotics
   4595..5183    +  rep_origin     ori: high-copy-number ColE1/pMB1/pBR322/pUC origin of replication
   5256..5283    +  repeat_region  AAV2 ITR (fragment): inverted terminal repeat of adeno-associated virus serotype 2 inverted
   5312..5339    +  repeat_region  AAV2 ITR (fragment): inverted terminal repeat of adeno-associated virus serotype 2 inverted
   5521..6549    +  CDS            cre: RECR_BPP1 - Experimental evidence at protein level: Swiss-Prot protein existence level 1. Catalyzes site-specific recombination between two 34-base- pair LOXP sites. Its role is to maintain the phage genome as a monomeric unit-copy plasmid in the lysogenic state. From Escherichia phage P1 (Bacteriophage P1).
   6553..6593    +  intron         chimeric intron (fragment): chimera between introns from human β-globin and immunoglobulin heavy chain genes
   6600..6624    +  protein_bind   lox2272 (fragment): Cre-mediated recombination occurs in the 8-bp core sequence (GGATACTT). lox2272 sites are compatible with each other, but incompatible with loxP or loxN sites (Lee and Saito, 1988). Cre recombinase
   6680..1957    +  CDS            Dip2a (fragment) (across the origin): DIP2A_MOUSE - Also known as Dip2, Kiaa0184. Experimental evidence at protein level: Swiss-Prot protein existence level 1. Catalyzes the de novo synthesis of acetyl-CoA in vitro (PubMed:30672040). Promotes acetylation of CTTN, possibly by providing the acetyl donor, ensuring correct dendritic spine morphology and synaptic transmission (PubMed:31600191). Binds to follistatin-related protein FSTL1 and may act as a cell surface receptor for FSTL1, contributing to AKT activation and subsequent FSTL1-induced survival and function of endothelial cells and cardiac myocytes (By similarity). From Mus mu
>Addgene plasmid #236651 | pAAVLINKv1-pCALM1-Cre-3' DIP2A | addgene full sequence | sequence record 476875 | Addgene NGS Result
AGGGACGCTGCACCCGTGTAATGTGCTGATGTGCCCTCACACCTGTGTTACCAACCTCCCCAAACCTCGT
CAGAAACAACCAGAGGTTGGACCAGCCTCAATGATCGTGGGGAACCTGGTTGCTGGGAAGAGAATCGCTC
AGGCTTCCGGGAGAGAGCTCGCCCACCTGGAGGACAGCGACCAGGCACGGAAGTTCCTGTTCCTGGCTGA
CGTGCTGCAGTGGCGTGCCCACACCACTCCTGACCACCCGCTGTTCTTGCTGCTGAACGCCAAGGGCACC
GTCACAAGCACTGCAACCTGTGTCCAGCTGCACAAAAGGGCTGAGAGAGTGGCCGCGGCTCTGATGGAGA
AGGGAAGACTGAGTGTTGGGGACCATGTGGCTCTGGTCTACCCACCAGGGGTGGACCTCATTGCCGCGTT
CTATGGCTGCTTGTACTGTGGCTGCGTGCCTGTCACCGTGCGGCCCCCGCACCCTCAGAACCTCGGCACC
ACACTGCCCACCGTCAAGATGATCGTGGAGGTCAGCAAGTCTGCATGCGTCCTCACCACGCAGGCTGTCA
CACGGCTGCTCAGGTCCAAGGAGGCTGCTGCTGCCGTGGACATCAGGACCTGGCCCACCATCCTAGACAC
AGATGACATCCCAAAAAAGAAGATAGCAAGCGTTTTCAGGCCCCCCTCCCCCGATGTCCTCGCATACTTG
GACTTCAGCGTGTCAACCACTGGGATATTAGCGGGAGTGAAGATGTCGCACGCGGCCACAAGCGCCTTAT
GCCGCTCCATAAAGCTGCAGTGTGAGCTGTACCCCTCGCGGCAGATCGCCATCTGCCTCGACCCCTACTG
TGGCCTTGGTTTTGCCCTGTGGTGTCTGTGCAGTGTCTACTCGGGACACCAATCAGTGCTGGTGCCCCCG
CTGGAGCTGGAGAGCAACGTGTCCCTGTGGCTGTCGGCCGTCAGCCAGTACAAGGCCCGCGTCACCTTCT
GCTCCTACTCTGTGATGGAGATGTGCACCAAGGGCCTAGGCGCACAGACGGGTGTCCTCAGGATGAAGGG
GGTGAACCTGTCATGTGTGCGCACGTGCATGGTGGTCGCCGAGGAGCGGCCCAGGATTGCGCTGACCCAG
TCCTTCTCCAAGCTCTTCAAGGACCTGGGCCTGCCGGCCCGCGCCGTAAGCACCACGTTCGGGTGCAGGG
TCAACGTGGCCATCTGCCTCCAGGGCACAGCTGGCCCGGACCCCACAACCGTCTACGTGGACATGCGGGC
ACTGCGCCATGACAGGGTTCGTTTGGTAGAACGGGGTTCTCCGCACAGCCTGCCATTGATGGAGTCTGGA
AAGATCCTCCCCGGCGTGAAGGTCATCATCGCACACACCGAGACCAAAGGACCCTTGGGAGACTCACACC
TGGGAGAGATCTGGGTAAGCAGCCCCCACAATGCCACCGGGTACTACACCGTTTACGGGGAGGAGGCGCT
TCATGCCGACCACTTCAGTGCCCGGCTGAGTTTTGGAGACACACAGACCATCTGGGCAAGGACCGGCTAC
CTTGGCTTCCTTCGGCGAACAGAGCTCACTGATGCCAGTGGAGGGCGGCACGATGCACTGTATGTGGTTG
GGTCTCTGGATGAAACTCTGGAGCTCAGAGGCATGCGGTACCACCCCATCGACATTGAGACCTCTGTCAT
CCGAGCACACAGGAGCATCGCTGAGTGTGCCGTATTCACCTGGACCAACCTGCTGGTGGTGGTGGTGGAG
CTGGATGGGCTAGAGCAGGATGCCCTGGACCTGGTGGCCCTGGTGACCAACGTGGTGCTGGAGGAGCACT
ACCTGGTCGTGGGAGTGGTGGTCATCGTGGACCCAGGGGTGATCCCTATCAACTCTCGGGGTGAGAAGCA
GCGCATGCACCTGCGGGACGGCTTCCTGGCTGACCAGCTGGACCCCATCTATGTCGCCTACAACATGTGT
ACAGACTACAAAGACCATGACGGTGATTATAAAGATCATGACATCGACTACAAGGATGACGATGACAAGT
AACTCGAGATAATCAACCTCTGGATTACAAAATTTGTGAAAGATTGACTGGTATTCTTAACTATGTTGCT
CCTTTTACGCTATGTGGATACGCTGCTTTAATGCCTTTGTATCATGCTATTGCTTCCCGTATGGCTTTCA
TTTTCTCCTCCTTGTATAAATCCTGGTTAGTTCTTGCCACGGCGGAACTCATCGCCGCCTGCCTTGCCCG
CTGCTGGACAGGGGCTCGGCTGTTGGGCACTGACAATTCCGTGGTGTTTATTTGTGAAATTTGTGATGCT
ATTGCTTTATTTGTAACCATCTAGCTTTATTTGTGAAATTTGTGATGCTATTGCTTTATTTGTAACCATT
ATAAGCTGCAATAAACAAGTTAACAACAACAATTGCATTCATTTTATGTTTCAGGTTCAGGGGGAGATGT
GGGAGGTTTTTTAAAGATCTGGAGACCGGTGTGGCACGTGCGGACCGAGCGGCCGCAGGAACCCCTAGTG
ATGGAGTTGGCCACTCCCTCTCTGCGCGCTCGCTCGCTCACTGAGGCCGGGCGACCAAAGGTCGCCCGAC
GCCCGGGCTTTGCCCGGGCGGCCTCAGTGAGCGAGCGAGCGCGCAGCTGCCTGCAGGGGCGCCTGATGCG
GTATTTTCTCCTTACGCATCTGTGCGGTATTTCACACCGCATA
[95 nt withheld, positions 2704-2798]
T
[46 nt withheld, positions 2800-2845]
C
[141 nt withheld, positions 2847-2987]
CCTTTGACGTTGGAGTCCACGTTCTTT
[37 nt withheld, positions 3015-3051]
ACTCTATCTCGGGCTATTCTTTTGATTTATAAGGGATTTTGCCGATTTCGGTCTATTGGTTAAAAAATGA
GCTGATTTAACAAAAATTTAACGCGAATTTTAACAAAATATTAACGTTTACAATTTTATGGTGCACTCTC
AGTACAATCTGCTCTGATGCCGCATAGTTAAGCCAGCCCCGACACCCGCCAACACCCGCTGACGCGCCCT
GACGGGCTTGTCTGCTCCCGGCATCCGCTTACAGACAAGCTGTGACCGTCTCCGGGAGCTGCATGTGTCA
GAGGTTTTCACCGTCATCACCGAAACGCGCGAGACGAAAGGGCCTCGTGATACGCCTATTTTTATAGGTT
AATGTCATGATAATAATGGTTTCTTAGACGTCAGGTGGCACTTTTCGGGGAAATGTGCGCGGAACCCCTA
TTTGTTTATTTTTCTAAATACATTCAAATATGTATCCGCTCATGAGACAATAACCCTGATAAATGCTTCA
ATAATATTGAAAAAGGAAGAGTATGAGTATTCAACATTTCCGTGTCGCCCTTATTCCCTTTTTTGCGGCA
TTTTGCCTTCCTGTTTTTGCTCACCCAGAAACGCTGGTGAAAGTAAAAGATGCTGAAGATCAGTTGGGTG
CACGAGTGGGTTACATCGAACTGGATCTCAACAGCGGTAAGATCCTTGAGAGTTTTCGCCCCGAAGAACG
TTTTCCAATGATGAGCACTTTTAAAGTTCTGCTATGTGGCGCGGTATTATCCCGTATTGACGCCGGGCAA
GAGCAACTCGGTCGCCGCATACACTATTCTCAGAATGACTTGGTTGAGTACTCACCAGTCACAGAAAAGC
ATCTTACGGATGGCATGACAGTAAGAGAATTATGCAGTGCTGCCATAACCATGAGTGATAACACTGCGGC
CAACTTACTTCTGACAACGATCGGAGGACCGAAGGAGCTAACCGCTTTTTTGCACAACATGGGGGATCAT
GTAACTCGCCTTGATCGTTGGGAACCGGAGCTGAATGAAGCCATACCAAACGACGAGCGTGACACCACGA
TGCCTGTAGCAATGGCAACAACGTTGCGCAAACTATTAACTGGCGAACTACTTACTCTAGCTTCCCGGCA
ACAATTAATAGACTGGATGGAGGCGGATAAAGTTGCAGGACCACTTCTGCGCTCGGCCCTTCCGGCTGGC
TGGTTTATTGCTGATAAATCTGGAGCCGGTGAGCGTGGGTCTCGCGGTATCATTGCAGCACTGGGGCCAG
ATGGTAAGCCCTCCCGTATCGTAGTTATCTACACGACGGGGAGTCAGGCAACTATGGATGAACGAAATAG
ACAGATCGCTGAGATAGGTGCCTCACTGATTAAGCATTGGTAACTGTCAGACCAAGTTTACTCATATATA
CTTTAGATTGATTTAAAACTTCATTTTTAATTTAAAAGGATCTAGGTGAAGATCCTTTTTGATAATCTCA
TGACCAAAATCCCTTAACGTGAGTTTTCGTTCCACTGAGCGTCAGACCCCGTAGAAAAGATCAAAGGATC
TTCTTGAGATCCTTTTTTTCTGCGCGTAATCTGCTGCTTGCAAACAAAAAAACCACCGCTACCAGCGGTG
GTTTGTTTGCCGGATCAAGAGCTACCAACTCTTTTTCCGAAGGTAACTGGCTTCAGCAGAGCGCAGATAC
CAAATACTGTTCTTCTAGTGTAGCCGTAGTTAGGCCACCACTTCAAGAACTCTGTAGCACCGCCTACATA
CCTCGCTCTGCTAATCCTGTTACCAGTGGCTGCTGCCAGTGGCGATAAGTCGTGTCTTACCGGGTTGGAC
TCAAGACGATAGTTACCGGATAAGGCGCAGCGGTCGGGCTGAACGGGGGGTTCGTGCACACAGCCCAGCT
TGGAGCGAACGACCTACACCGAACTGAGATACCTACAGCGTGAGCTATGAGAAAGCGCCACGCTTCCCGA
AGGGAGAAAGGCGGACAGGTATCCGGTAAGCGGCAGGGTCGGAACAGGAGAGCGCACGAGGGAGCTTCCA
GGGGGAAACGCCTGGTATCTTTATAGTCCTGTCGGGTTTCGCCACCTCTGACTTGAGCGTCGATTTTTGT
GATGCTCGTCAGGGGGGCGGAGCCTATGGAAAAACGCCAGCAACGCGGCCTTTTTACGGTTCCTGGCCTT
TTGCTGGCCTTTTGCTCACATGTCCTGCAGGCAGCTGCGCGCTCGCTCGCTCACTGAGGCCGCCCGGGCG
TCGGGCGACCTTTGGTCGCCCGGCCTCAGTGAGCGAGCGAGCGCGCAGAGAGGGAGTGGCCAACTCCATC
ACTAGGGGTTCCTGCGGCCGCACGCGTCGCTCTGCGCGAGGCGGCTCCGCCGCGGCGGAGGGATACGGCG
CACCATATATATATCGCGGGGCGCAGACTCGCGCTCCGGCAGTGGTGCTGGGAGTGTCGTGGACGCCGTG
CCGTTACTCGTACGCCACCATGTCCAATTTACTGACCGTACACCAAAATTTGCCTGCATTACCGGTCGAT
GCAACGAGTGATGAGGTTCGCAAGAACCTGATGGACATGTTCAGGGATCGCCAGGCGTTTTCTGAGCATA
CCTGGAAAATGCTTCTGTCCGTTTGCCGGTCGTGGGCGGCATGGTGCAAGTTGAATAACCGGAAATGGTT
TCCCGCAGAACCTGAAGATGTTCGCGATTATCTTCTATATCTTCAGGCGCGCGGTCTGGCAGTAAAAACC
ATCCAGCAACATTTGGGCCAGCTAAACATGCTTCATCGTCGGTCCGGGCTGCCACGACCAAGTGACAGCA
ATGCTGTTTCACTGGTTATGCGGCGGATCCGAAAAGAAAACGTTGATGCCGGTGAACGTGCAAAACAGGC
TCTAGCGTTCGAACGCACTGATTTCGACCAGGTTCGTTCACTCATGGAAAATAGCGATCGCTGCCAGGAT
ATACGTAATCTGGCATTTCTGGGGATTGCTTATAACACCCTGTTACGTATAGCCGAAATTGCCAGGATCA
GGGTTAAAGATATCTCACGTACTGACGGTGGGAGAATGTTAATCCATATTGGCAGAACGAAAACGCTGGT
TAGCACCGCAGGTGTAGAGAAGGCACTTAGCCTGGGGGTAACTAAACTGGTCGAGCGATGGATTTCCGTC
TCTGGTGTAGCTGATGATCCGAATAACTACCTGTTTTGCCGGGTCAGAAAAAATGGTGTTGCCGCGCCAT
CTGCCACCAGCCAGCTATCAACTCGCGCCCTGGAAGGGATTTTTGAAGCAACTCATCGATTGATTTACGG
CGCTAAGGATGACTCTGGTCAGAGATACCTGGCCTGGTCTGGACACAGTGCCCGTGTCGGAGCCGCGCGA
GATATGGCCCGCGCTGGAGTTTCAATACCGGAGATCATGCAAGCTGGTGGCTGGACCAATGTAAATATTG
TAATGAACTATATCCGTAACCTGGATAGTGAAACAGGGGCAATGGTGCGCCTGCTGGAAGATGGCGATTA
GGTAAGTATCAAGGTTACAAGACAGGTTTAAGGAGACCAATAACTAGTATAACTTCGTATAGGATACTTT
ATAGCAATTTATGAAACTGGGCTTGTCGAGACAGAGAAGACTCTTGCGTTTCTGATAGGCACCTATTGGT
CTTACTGACATCCACTTTGCCTTTCTCTCCAC
